Addgene plasmid #75805: CMPK2 gRNA (BRDN0001145007)
Purpose: 3rd generation lentiviral gRNA plasmid targeting human CMPK2
Depositing lab: John Doench & David Root. Depositing organization: Broad Institute. Publication: Optimized sgRNA design to maximize activity and minimize off-target effects of CRISPR-Cas9. Doench JG, Fusi N, Sullender M, Hegde M, Vaimberg EW, Donovan KF, Smith I, Tothova Z, Wilen C, Orchard R, Virgin HW, Listgarten J, Root DE. Nat Biotechnol. 2016 Jan 18. doi: 10.1038/nbt.3437. PubMed 26780180.
Backbone
  Vector backbone: lentiGuide-Puro
  Backbone manufacturer: Zhang Lab (Addgene plasmid # 52963)
  Vector type: Mammalian Expression, Lentiviral, CRISPR
  Selectable markers: Puromycin
Growth in bacteria
  Bacterial resistance: Ampicillin, 100 μg/mL
  Growth temperature: 37°C
  Growth strain: DH5alpha
  Copy number: High Copy
Gene/Insert
  Gene/Insert name: CMPK2 (alt names: CMPK2; NM_001256477.1)
  gRNA/shRNA sequence: AGGTAATATTATCTTACCCG
  Species: H. sapiens (human)
  Entrez Gene: CMPK2 (a.k.a. NDK, TMPK2, TYKi, UMP-CMPK2)
  Promoter: hU6
  Cloning method: Unknown
  Sequencing primers: 5′ U6-F; 3′ pS2-R
Terms and licenses: Academic/Nonprofit Terms; Industry Terms: Not Available to Industry
Depositor comments: The gRNA was designed to target the following Genbank reference sequence(s): NM_001256477.1,NM_001256478.1,NM_207315.3. Note that this plasmid does NOT contain Cas9. It should be used in conjunction with lentiCas9-Blast (Addgene #52962) or otherwise with cell lines already expressing Cas9. Browse the full kinome gRNA library at http://www.addgene.org/pooled-library/broadgpp-human-kinome/ or visit http://www.broadinstitute.org/rnai/public/ for detailed protocols and information.
How to cite: CMPK2 gRNA (BRDN0001145007) was a gift from John Doench & David Root (Addgene plasmid # 75805 ; http://n2t.net/addgene:75805 ; RRID:Addgene_75805)
