[The description below was written by a language model from this plasmid's Addgene catalogue record and pLannotate feature annotations shown in this document.]
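Description:
CMPK2 gRNA (BRDN0001145007) is a third-generation lentiviral guide RNA plasmid built on the lentiGuide-Puro backbone and designed to target human CMPK2 (also known as TMPK2, TYKi or UMP-CMPK2). It is maintained in E. coli through a high-copy ColE1/pUC-type origin with ampicillin selection from the β-lactamase gene. An f1 origin, an SV40 origin, and leftover lac, T7 and T3 cloning-vector elements are also annotated in the backbone.

The lentiviral transfer cassette begins with an RSV promoter fused to a truncated HIV-1 5' LTR, which makes genomic RNA production Tat-independent. This is followed by the Ψ packaging signal with adjoining gag sequence and the Rev response element. Within the proviral region, a human U6 RNA polymerase III promoter drives the CMPK2-specific spacer joined to the Streptococcus pyogenes Cas9 guide RNA scaffold. The cPPT/CTS lies downstream of this unit. A second unit uses the EF-1α core promoter with its intron A to express puromycin N-acetyltransferase for selection of transduced mammalian cells. WPRE follows to enhance transcript expression, and a self-inactivating ΔU3 3' LTR and an SV40 polyadenylation signal close the cassette.

The plasmid does not encode Cas9, so it must be paired with a separate Cas9 vector such as lentiCas9-Blast or used in cells that already express Cas9. The guide was designed against several CMPK2 reference transcripts and belongs to a human kinome gRNA collection produced with optimised sgRNA design rules. Its typical use is packaging into lentivirus for CRISPR knockout of CMPK2 in human cells.
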