Features (pLannotate 1.2.2; 29 found; start..end, strand, type, name):
     14..80      +  CDS            small t antigen (fragment): SV40 (simian virus 40) small t antigen
    106..317     +  promoter       EF-1α core promoter: core promoter for human elongation factor EF-1α
    318..1256    +  intron         EF-1α intron A: intron upstream of the start codon of human EF-1α
   1278..1877    +  CDS            PuroR (fragment): puromycin N-acetyltransferase; pac from Streptomyces; confers resistance to puromycin
   1893..2481    +  misc_feature   WPRE: woodchuck hepatitis virus posttranscriptional regulatory element
   2532..2551    +  misc_feature   cPPT/CTS (fragment): central polypurine tract and central termination sequence of HIV-1
   2553..2786    +  LTR            3' LTR (ΔU3): self-inactivating 3' long terminal repeat (LTR) from HIV-1
   2864..2985    +  polyA_signal   SV40 poly(A) signal: SV40 polyadenylation signal
   3025..3160    +  rep_origin     SV40 ori: SV40 origin of replication
   3181..3199    -  promoter       T7 promoter: promoter for bacteriophage T7 RNA polymerase
   3207..3362    +  CDS            lacZα (fragment): LacZα fragment of β-galactosidase; lacZ fragment
   3367..3795    +  rep_origin     f1 ori (sequence partly withheld): f1 bacteriophage origin of replication; arrow indicates direction of (+) strand synthesis
   3848..3952    +  promoter       AmpR promoter: bla
   3953..4813    +  CDS            AmpR: β-lactamase; bla; confers resistance to ampicillin, carbenicillin, and related antibiotics
   4984..5572    +  rep_origin     ori: high-copy-number ColE1/pMB1/pBR322/pUC origin of replication
   5755..5847    +  CDS            lacI (fragment): lac repressor; lacI; The lac repressor binds to the lac operator to inhibit transcription in E. coli. This inhibition can be relieved by adding lactose or isopropyl-β-D-thiogalactopyranoside (IPTG).
   5860..5881    +  protein_bind   CAP binding site: CAP binding activates transcription in the presence of cAMP. E. coli catabolite activator protein
   5896..5926    +  promoter       lac promoter: promoter for the E. coli lac operon
   5934..5950    +  protein_bind   lac operator: The lac repressor binds to the lac operator to inhibit transcription in E. coli. This inhibition can be relieved by adding lactose or isopropyl-β-D-thiogalactopyranoside (IPTG). lac repressor encoded by lacI
   5995..6013    +  promoter       T3 promoter: promoter for bacteriophage T3 RNA polymerase
   6041..6267    +  promoter       RSV promoter: Rous sarcoma virus enhancer/promoter
   6268..6448    +  LTR            5' LTR (truncated): truncated 5' long terminal repeat (LTR) from HIV-1
   6495..6620    +  misc_feature   HIV-1 Ψ: packaging signal of human immunodeficiency virus type 1
   6604..6967    +  CDS            HIV-1 gag (fragment): gag protein from human immunodeficiency virus 1; gag
   7113..7346    +  misc_feature   RRE: The Rev response element (RRE) of HIV-1 allows for Rev-dependent mRNA export from the nucleus to the cytoplasm.
   7723..7749    +  CDS            Rev (fragment): human immunodeficiency virus 1 (HIV-1) Rev protein; rev; enhances nuclear export of unspliced and incompletely spliced viral mRNAs
   7753..7993    +  promoter       U6 promoter: RNA polymerase III promoter for human U6 snRNA
   8023..8098    +  misc_RNA       gRNA scaffold: guide RNA scaffold for the Streptococcus pyogenes CRISPR/Cas9 system
   8154..8271    +  misc_feature   cPPT/CTS: central polypurine tract and central termination sequence of HIV-1
>Addgene plasmid #75805 | CMPK2 gRNA (BRDN0001145007) | addgene full sequence | sequence record 184602 | Addgene Assembled Sequence
CCCGGGTGCAAAGATGGATAAAGTTTTAAACAGAGAGGAATCTTTGCAGCTAATGGACCTTCTAGGTCTT
GAAAGGAGTGGGAATTGGCTCCGGTGCCCGTCAGTGGGCAGAGCGCACATCGCCCACAGTCCCCGAGAAG
TTGGGGGGAGGGGTCGGCAATTGATCCGGTGCCTAGAGAAGGTGGCGCGGGGTAAACTGGGAAAGTGATG
TCGTGTACTGGCTCCGCCTTTTTCCCGAGGGTGGGGGAGAACCGTATATAAGTGCAGTAGTCGCCGTGAA
CGTTCTTTTTCGCAACGGGTTTGCCGCCAGAACACAGGTAAGTGCCGTGTGTGGTTCCCGCGGGCCTGGC
CTCTTTACGGGTTATGGCCCTTGCGTGCCTTGAATTACTTCCACCTGGCTGCAGTACGTGATTCTTGATC
CCGAGCTTCGGGTTGGAAGTGGGTGGGAGAGTTCGAGGCCTTGCGCTTAAGGAGCCCCTTCGCCTCGTGC
TTGAGTTGAGGCCTGGCCTGGGCGCTGGGGCCGCCGCGTGCGAATCTGGTGGCACCTTCGCGCCTGTCTC
GCTGCTTTCGATAAGTCTCTAGCCATTTAAAATTTTTGATGACCTGCTGCGACGCTTTTTTTCTGGCAAG
ATAGTCTTGTAAATGCGGGCCAAGATCTGCACACTGGTATTTCGGTTTTTGGGGCCGCGGGCGGCGACGG
GGCCCGTGCGTCCCAGCGCACATGTTCGGCGAGGCGGGGCCTGCGAGCGCGGCCACCGAGAATCGGACGG
GGGTAGTCTCAAGCTGGCCGGCCTGCTCTGGTGCCTGGCCTCGCGCCGCCGTGTATCGCCCCGCCCTGGG
CGGCAAGGCTGGCCCGGTCGGCACCAGTTGCGTGAGCGGAAAGATGGCCGCTTCCCGGCCCTGCTGCAGG
GAGCTCAAAATGGAGGACGCGGCGCTCGGGAGAGCGGGCGGGTGAGTCACCCACACAAAGGAAAAGGGCC
TTTCCGTCCTCAGCCGTCGCTTCATGTGACTCCACGGAGTACCGGGCGCCGTCCAGGCACCTCGATTAGT
TCTCGAGCTTTTGGAGTACGTCGTCTTTAGGTTGGGGGGAGGGGTTTTATGCGATGGAGTTTCCCCACAC
TGAGTGGGTGGAGACTGAAGTTAGGCCAGCTTGGCACTTGATGTAATTCTCCTTGGAATTTGCCCTTTTT
GAGTTTGGATCTTGGTTCATTCTCAAGCCTCAGACAGTGGTTCAAAGTTTTTTTCTTCCATTTCAGGTGT
CGTGACGTACGGCCACCATGACCGAGTACAAGCCCACGGTGCGCCTCGCCACCCGCGACGACGTCCCCAG
GGCCGTACGCACCCTCGCCGCCGCGTTCGCCGACTACCCCGCCACGCGCCACACCGTCGATCCGGACCGC
CACATCGAGCGGGTCACCGAGCTGCAAGAACTCTTCCTCACGCGCGTCGGGCTCGACATCGGCAAGGTGT
GGGTCGCGGACGACGGCGCCGCCGTGGCGGTCTGGACCACGCCGGAGAGCGTCGAAGCGGGGGCGGTGTT
CGCCGAGATCGGCCCGCGCATGGCCGAGTTGAGCGGTTCCCGGCTGGCCGCGCAGCAACAGATGGAAGGC
CTCCTGGCGCCGCACCGGCCCAAGGAGCCCGCGTGGTTCCTGGCCACCGTCGGAGTCTCGCCCGACCACC
AGGGCAAGGGTCTGGGCAGCGCCGTCGTGCTCCCCGGAGTGGAGGCGGCCGAGCGCGCCGGGGTGCCCGC
CTTCCTGGAGACCTCCGCGCCCCGCAACCTCCCCTTCTACGAGCGGCTCGGCTTCACCGTCACCGCCGAC
GTCGAGGTGCCCGAAGGACCGCGCACCTGGTGCATGACCCGCAAGCCCGGTGCCTGAACGCGTTAAGTCG
ACAATCAACCTCTGGATTACAAAATTTGTGAAAGATTGACTGGTATTCTTAACTATGTTGCTCCTTTTAC
GCTATGTGGATACGCTGCTTTAATGCCTTTGTATCATGCTATTGCTTCCCGTATGGCTTTCATTTTCTCC
TCCTTGTATAAATCCTGGTTGCTGTCTCTTTATGAGGAGTTGTGGCCCGTTGTCAGGCAACGTGGCGTGG
TGTGCACTGTGTTTGCTGACGCAACCCCCACTGGTTGGGGCATTGCCACCACCTGTCAGCTCCTTTCCGG
GACTTTCGCTTTCCCCCTCCCTATTGCCACGGCGGAACTCATCGCCGCCTGCCTTGCCCGCTGCTGGACA
GGGGCTCGGCTGTTGGGCACTGACAATTCCGTGGTGTTGTCGGGGAAATCATCGTCCTTTCCTTGGCTGC
TCGCCTGTGTTGCCACCTGGATTCTGCGCGGGACGTCCTTCTGCTACGTCCCTTCGGCCCTCAATCCAGC
GGACCTTCCTTCCCGCGGCCTGCTGCCGGCTCTGCGGCCTCTTCCGCGTCTTCGCCTTCGCCCTCAGACG
AGTCGGATCTCCCTTTGGGCCGCCTCCCCGCGTCGACTTTAAGACCAATGACTTACAAGGCAGCTGTAGA
TCTTAGCCACTTTTTAAAAGAAAAGGGGGGACTGGAAGGGCTAATTCACTCCCAACGAAGACAAGATCTG
CTTTTTGCTTGTACTGGGTCTCTCTGGTTAGACCAGATCTGAGCCTGGGAGCTCTCTGGCTAACTAGGGA
ACCCACTGCTTAAGCCTCAATAAAGCTTGCCTTGAGTGCTTCAAGTAGTGTGTGCCCGTCTGTTGTGTGA
CTCTGGTAACTAGAGATCCCTCAGACCCTTTTAGTCAGTGTGGAAAATCTCTAGCAGTACGTATAGTAGT
TCATGTCATCTTATTATTCAGTATTTATAACTTGCAAAGAAATGAATATCAGAGAGTGAGAGGAACTTGT
TTATTGCAGCTTATAATGGTTACAAATAAAGCAATAGCATCACAAATTTCACAAATAAAGCATTTTTTTC
ACTGCATTCTAGTTGTGGTTTGTCCAAACTCATCAATGTATCTTATCATGTCTGGCTCTAGCTATCCCGC
CCCTAACTCCGCCCATCCCGCCCCTAACTCCGCCCAGTTCCGCCCATTCTCCGCCCCATGGCTGACTAAT
TTTTTTTATTTATGCAGAGGCCGAGGCCGCCTCGGCCTCTGAGCTATTCCAGAAGTAGTGAGGAGGCTTT
TTTGGAGGCCTAGGGACGTACCCAATTCGCCCTATAGTGAGTCGTATTACGCGCGCTCACTGGCCGTCGT
TTTACAACGTCGTGACTGGGAAAACCCTGGCGTTACCCAACTTAATCGCCTTGCAGCACATCCCCCTTTC
GCCAGCTGGCGTAATAGCGAAGAGGCCCGCACCGATCGCCCTTCCCAACAGTTGCGCAGCCTGAATGGCG
AATGGG
[124 nt withheld, positions 3367-3490]
C
[91 nt withheld, positions 3492-3582]
A
[49 nt withheld, positions 3584-3632]
CCTTTGACGTTGGAGTCCACGTTCTTT
[37 nt withheld, positions 3660-3696]
ACCCTATCTCGGTCTATTCTTTTGATTTATAAGGGATTTTGCCGATTTCGGCCTATTGGTTAAAAAATGA
GCTGATTTAACAAAAATTTAACGCGAATTTTAACAAAATATTAACGCTTACAATTTAGGTGGCACTTTTC
GGGGAAATGTGCGCGGAACCCCTATTTGTTTATTTTTCTAAATACATTCAAATATGTATCCGCTCATGAG
ACAATAACCCTGATAAATGCTTCAATAATATTGAAAAAGGAAGAGTATGAGTATTCAACATTTCCGTGTC
GCCCTTATTCCCTTTTTTGCGGCATTTTGCCTTCCTGTTTTTGCTCACCCAGAAACGCTGGTGAAAGTAA
AAGATGCTGAAGATCAGTTGGGTGCACGAGTGGGTTACATCGAACTGGATCTCAACAGCGGTAAGATCCT
TGAGAGTTTTCGCCCCGAAGAACGTTTTCCAATGATGAGCACTTTTAAAGTTCTGCTATGTGGCGCGGTA
TTATCCCGTATTGACGCCGGGCAAGAGCAACTCGGTCGCCGCATACACTATTCTCAGAATGACTTGGTTG
AGTACTCACCAGTCACAGAAAAGCATCTTACGGATGGCATGACAGTAAGAGAATTATGCAGTGCTGCCAT
AACCATGAGTGATAACACTGCGGCCAACTTACTTCTGACAACGATCGGAGGACCGAAGGAGCTAACCGCT
TTTTTGCACAACATGGGGGATCATGTAACTCGCCTTGATCGTTGGGAACCGGAGCTGAATGAAGCCATAC
CAAACGACGAGCGTGACACCACGATGCCTGTAGCAATGGCAACAACGTTGCGCAAACTATTAACTGGCGA
ACTACTTACTCTAGCTTCCCGGCAACAATTAATAGACTGGATGGAGGCGGATAAAGTTGCAGGACCACTT
CTGCGCTCGGCCCTTCCGGCTGGCTGGTTTATTGCTGATAAATCTGGAGCCGGTGAGCGTGGGTCTCGCG
GTATCATTGCAGCACTGGGGCCAGATGGTAAGCCCTCCCGTATCGTAGTTATCTACACGACGGGGAGTCA
GGCAACTATGGATGAACGAAATAGACAGATCGCTGAGATAGGTGCCTCACTGATTAAGCATTGGTAACTG
TCAGACCAAGTTTACTCATATATACTTTAGATTGATTTAAAACTTCATTTTTAATTTAAAAGGATCTAGG
TGAAGATCCTTTTTGATAATCTCATGACCAAAATCCCTTAACGTGAGTTTTCGTTCCACTGAGCGTCAGA
CCCCGTAGAAAAGATCAAAGGATCTTCTTGAGATCCTTTTTTTCTGCGCGTAATCTGCTGCTTGCAAACA
AAAAAACCACCGCTACCAGCGGTGGTTTGTTTGCCGGATCAAGAGCTACCAACTCTTTTTCCGAAGGTAA
CTGGCTTCAGCAGAGCGCAGATACCAAATACTGTTCTTCTAGTGTAGCCGTAGTTAGGCCACCACTTCAA
GAACTCTGTAGCACCGCCTACATACCTCGCTCTGCTAATCCTGTTACCAGTGGCTGCTGCCAGTGGCGAT
AAGTCGTGTCTTACCGGGTTGGACTCAAGACGATAGTTACCGGATAAGGCGCAGCGGTCGGGCTGAACGG
GGGGTTCGTGCACACAGCCCAGCTTGGAGCGAACGACCTACACCGAACTGAGATACCTACAGCGTGAGCT
ATGAGAAAGCGCCACGCTTCCCGAAGGGAGAAAGGCGGACAGGTATCCGGTAAGCGGCAGGGTCGGAACA
GGAGAGCGCACGAGGGAGCTTCCAGGGGGAAACGCCTGGTATCTTTATAGTCCTGTCGGGTTTCGCCACC
TCTGACTTGAGCGTCGATTTTTGTGATGCTCGTCAGGGGGGCGGAGCCTATGGAAAAACGCCAGCAACGC
GGCCTTTTTACGGTTCCTGGCCTTTTGCTGGCCTTTTGCTCACATGTTCTTTCCTGCGTTATCCCCTGAT
TCTGTGGATAACCGTATTACCGCCTTTGAGTGAGCTGATACCGCTCGCCGCAGCCGAACGACCGAGCGCA
GCGAGTCAGTGAGCGAGGAAGCGGAAGAGCGCCCAATACGCAAACCGCCTCTCCCCGCGCGTTGGCCGAT
TCATTAATGCAGCTGGCACGACAGGTTTCCCGACTGGAAAGCGGGCAGTGAGCGCAACGCAATTAATGTG
AGTTAGCTCACTCATTAGGCACCCCAGGCTTTACACTTTATGCTTCCGGCTCGTATGTTGTGTGGAATTG
TGAGCGGATAACAATTTCACACAGGAAACAGCTATGACCATGATTACGCCAAGCGCGCAATTAACCCTCA
CTAAAGGGAACAAAAGCTGGAGCTGCAAGCTTAATGTAGTCTTATGCAATACTCTTGTAGTCTTGCAACA
TGGTAACGATGAGTTAGCAACATGCCTTACAAGGAGAGAAAAAGCACCGTGCATGCCGATTGGTGGAAGT
AAGGTGGTACGATCGTGCCTTATTAGGAAGGCAACAGACGGGTCTGACATGGATTGGACGAACCACTGAA
TTGCCGCATTGCAGAGATATTGTATTTAAGTGCCTAGCTCGATACATAAACGGGTCTCTCTGGTTAGACC
AGATCTGAGCCTGGGAGCTCTCTGGCTAACTAGGGAACCCACTGCTTAAGCCTCAATAAAGCTTGCCTTG
AGTGCTTCAAGTAGTGTGTGCCCGTCTGTTGTGTGACTCTGGTAACTAGAGATCCCTCAGACCCTTTTAG
TCAGTGTGGAAAATCTCTAGCAGTGGCGCCCGAACAGGGACTTGAAAGCGAAAGGGAAACCAGAGGAGCT
CTCTCGACGCAGGACTCGGCTTGCTGAAGCGCGCACGGCAAGAGGCGAGGGGCGGCGACTGGTGAGTACG
CCAAAAATTTTGACTAGCGGAGGCTAGAAGGAGAGAGATGGGTGCGAGAGCGTCAGTATTAAGCGGGGGA
GAATTAGATCGCGATGGGAAAAAATTCGGTTAAGGCCAGGGGGAAAGAAAAAATATAAATTAAAACATAT
AGTATGGGCAAGCAGGGAGCTAGAACGATTCGCAGTTAATCCTGGCCTGTTAGAAACATCAGAAGGCTGT
AGACAAATACTGGGACAGCTACAACCATCCCTTCAGACAGGATCAGAAGAACTTAGATCATTATATAATA
CAGTAGCAACCCTCTATTGTGTGCATCAAAGGATAGAGATAAAAGACACCAAGGAAGCTTTAGACAAGAT
AGAGGAAGAGCAAAACAAAAGTAAGACCACCGCACAGCAAGCGGCCGCTGATCTTCAGACCTGGAGGAGG
AGATATGAGGGACAATTGGAGAAGTGAATTATATAAATATAAAGTAGTAAAAATTGAACCATTAGGAGTA
GCACCCACCAAGGCAAAGAGAAGAGTGGTGCAGAGAGAAAAAAGAGCAGTGGGAATAGGAGCTTTGTTCC
TTGGGTTCTTGGGAGCAGCAGGAAGCACTATGGGCGCAGCGTCAATGACGCTGACGGTACAGGCCAGACA
ATTATTGTCTGGTATAGTGCAGCAGCAGAACAATTTGCTGAGGGCTATTGAGGCGCAACAGCATCTGTTG
CAACTCACAGTCTGGGGCATCAAGCAGCTCCAGGCAAGAATCCTGGCTGTGGAAAGATACCTAAAGGATC
AACAGCTCCTGGGGATTTGGGGTTGCTCTGGAAAACTCATTTGCACCACTGCTGTGCCTTGGAATGCTAG
TTGGAGTAATAAATCTCTGGAACAGATTTGGAATCACACGACCTGGATGGAGTGGGACAGAGAAATTAAC
AATTACACAAGCTTAATACACTCCTTAATTGAAGAATCGCAAAACCAGCAAGAAAAGAATGAACAAGAAT
TATTGGAATTAGATAAATGGGCAAGTTTGTGGAATTGGTTTAACATAACAAATTGGCTGTGGTATATAAA
ATTATTCATAATGATAGTAGGAGGCTTGGTAGGTTTAAGAATAGTTTTTGCTGTACTTTCTATAGTGAAT
AGAGTTAGGCAGGGATATTCACCATTATCGTTTCAGACCCACCTCCCAACCCCGAGGGGACCCAGAGAGG
GCCTATTTCCCATGATTCCTTCATATTTGCATATACGATACAAGGCTGTTAGAGAGATAATTAGAATTAA
TTTGACTGTAAACACAAAGATATTAGTACAAAATACGTGACGTAGAAAGTAATAATTTCTTGGGTAGTTT
GCAGTTTTAAAATTATGTTTTAAAATGGACTATCATATGCTTACCGTAACTTGAAAGTATTTCGATTTCT
TGGCTTTATATATCTTGTGGAAAGGACGAAACACCGAGGTAATATTATCTTACCCGGTTTTAGAGCTAGA
AATAGCAAGTTAAAATAAGGCTAGTCCGTTATCAACTTGAAAAAGTGGCACCGAGTCGGTGCTTTTTTAA
GCTTGGCGTAACTAGATCTTGAGACAAATGGCAGTATTCATCCACAATTTTAAAAGAAAAGGGGGGATTG
GGGGGTACAGTGCAGGGGAAAGAATAGTAGACATAATAGCAACAGACATACAAACTAAAGAATTACAAAA
ACAAATTACAAAAATTCAAAATTTTCGGGTTTATTACAGGGACAGCAGAGATCCACTTTGGCGCCGGCTC
GAGGGGG
