>Addgene plasmid #75805 | CMPK2 gRNA (BRDN0001145007) | depositor partial sequence | sequence record 143265 | Target Sequence
AGGTAATATTATCTTACCCG
