>Addgene plasmid #75805 | CMPK2 gRNA (BRDN0001145007) | addgene partial sequence | sequence record 184601 | hU6-F
GTGACGTAGAAAGTAATAATTTCTTGGGTAGTTTGCAGTTTTAAAATTATGTTTTAAAATGGACTATCAT
ATGCTTACCGTAACTTGAAAGTATTTCGATTTCTTGGCTTTATATATCTTGTGGAAAGGACGAAACACCG
AGGTAATATTATCTTACCCGGTTTTAGAGCTAGAAATAGCAAGTTAAAATAAGGCTAGTCCGTTATCAAC
TTGAAAAAGTGGCACCGAGTCGGTGCTTTTTTAAGCTTGGCGTAACTAGATCTTGAGACAAATGGCAGTA
TTCATCCACAATTTTAAAAGAAAAGGGGGGATTGGGGGGTACAGTGCAGGGGAAAGAATAGTAGACATAA
TAGCAACAGACATACAAACTAAAGAATTACAAAAACAAATTACAAAAATTCAAAATTTTCGGGTTTATTA
CAGGGACAGCAGAGATCCACTTTGGCGCCGGCTCGAGGGGGCCCGGGTGCAAAGATGGATAAAGTTTTAA
ACAGAGAGGAATCTTTGCAGCTAATGGACCTTCTAGGTCTTGAAAGGAGTGGGAATTGGCTCCGGTGCCC
GTCAGTGGGC
